>Addgene plasmid #213130 | pAAV-pTH-iCre-WPREpA | addgene full sequence | sequence record 424347 | Addgene NGS Result
GGCCTTTTGCTCACATGTCCTGCAGGCAGCTGCGCGCTCGCTCGCTCACTGAGGCCGCCCGGGCGTCGGG
CGACCTTTGGTCGCCCGGCCTCAGTGAGCGAGCGAGCGCGCAGAGAGGGAGTGGCCAACTCCATCACTAG
GGGTTCCTGCGGCCGCACGCGTATAGATAGTACACTTTGTTACATGGGCTGGGGGGAACATGGCCCATGT
CCTGGAGGGGACTTTATGACAGACATCCAAAAATCCAGTGAGAGGGCTTCTAGATTTGTCTCCAAAGGTT
ATAGTTCTAACATGAGCCCTTAGGAAATCCAGCATGGTTCTCCCTGTGTGCCCTGGTTTGGTTAGAGAGC
TCTAGCGGTCTCCTGTCCCACAGAATACCAGCCAGCCCCTGCCCTACGTCGTGCCTCGGGCTGAGGGTGA
TTCAGAGGCAGGTGCCTGTGACAGTGGATGCAATTAGATCTAATGGGACGGAGGCCTTTCTCGTCGCCCT
CGCTCCATGCCCACCCCCGCCTCCCTCAGGCACAGCAGGCGTGGAGAGGATGCGCAGGAGGTAGGAGGTG
GGGGACCCAGAGGGGCTTTGACGTCAGCCTGGCCTTTAAAGAGGGCGCCTGCCTGGCGAGGGCTGTGGAG
ACAGAACTCGGGACCACCAGGGATCCTTCGAAACCGGTACCATGGTGCCCAAGAAGAAGAGGAAAGTCTC
CAACCTGCTGACTGTGCACCAAAACCTGCCTGCCCTCCCTGTGGATGCCACCTCTGATGAAGTCAGGAAG
AACCTGATGGACATGTTCAGGGACAGGCAGGCCTTCTCTGAACACACCTGGAAGATGCTCCTGTCTGTGT
GCAGATCCTGGGCTGCCTGGTGCAAGCTGAACAACAGGAAATGGTTCCCTGCTGAACCTGAGGATGTGAG
GGACTACCTCCTGTACCTGCAAGCCAGAGGCCTGGCTGTGAAGACCATCCAACAGCACCTGGGCCAGCTC
AACATGCTGCACAGGAGATCTGGCCTGCCTCGCCCTTCTGACTCCAATGCTGTGTCCCTGGTGATGAGGA
GAATCAGAAAGGAGAATGTGGATGCTGGGGAGAGAGCCAAGCAGGCCCTGGCCTTTGAACGCACTGACTT
TGACCAAGTCAGATCCCTGATGGAGAACTCTGACAGATGCCAGGACATCAGGAACCTGGCCTTCCTGGGC
ATTGCCTACAACACCCTGCTGCGCATTGCCGAAATTGCCAGAATCAGAGTGAAGGACATCTCCCGCACCG
ATGGTGGGAGAATGCTGATCCACATTGGCAGGACCAAGACCCTGGTGTCCACAGCTGGTGTGGAGAAGGC
CCTGTCCCTGGGGGTTACCAAGCTGGTGGAGAGATGGATCTCTGTGTCTGGTGTGGCTGATGACCCCAAC
AACTACCTGTTCTGCCGGGTCAGAAAGAATGGTGTGGCTGCCCCTTCTGCCACCTCCCAACTGTCCACCC
GGGCCCTGGAAGGGATCTTTGAGGCCACCCACCGCCTGATCTATGGTGCCAAGGATGACTCTGGGCAGAG
ATACCTGGCCTGGTCTGGCCACTCTGCCAGAGTGGGTGCTGCCAGGGACATGGCCAGGGCTGGTGTGTCC
ATCCCTGAAATCATGCAGGCTGGTGGCTGGACCAATGTGAACATTGTGATGAACTACATCAGAAACCTGG
ACTCTGAGACTGGGGCCATGGTGAGGCTGCTCGAGGATGGGGACTAAGAATTCGATATCAAGCTTATCGA
TAATCAACCTCTGGATTACAAAATTTGTGAAAGATTGACTGGTATTCTTAACTATGTTGCTCCTTTTACG
CTATGTGGATACGCTGCTTTAATGCCTTTGTATCATGCTATTGCTTCCCGTATGGCTTTCATTTTCTCCT
CCTTGTATAAATCCTGGTTGCTGTCTCTTTATGAGGAGTTGTGGCCCGTTGTCAGGCAACGTGGCGTGGT
GTGCACTGTGTTTGCTGACGCAACCCCCACTGGTTGGGGCATTGCCACCACCTGTCAGCTCCTTTCCGGG
ACTTTCGCTTTCCCCCTCCCTATTGCCACGGCGGAACTCATCGCCGCCTGCCTTGCCCGCTGCTGGACAG
GGGCTCGGCTGTTGGGCACTGACAATTCCGTGGTGTTGTCGGGGAAATCATCGTCCTTTCCTTGGCTGCT
CGCCTATGTTGCCACCTGGATTCTGCGCGGGACGTCCTTCTGCTACGTCCCTTCGGCCCTCAATCCAGCG
GACCTTCCTTCCCGCGGCCTGCTGCCGGCTCTGCGGCCTCTTCCGCGTCTTCGCCTTCGCCCTCAGACGA
GTCGGATCTCCCTTTGGGCCGCCTCCCCGCATCGATACCGAGCGCTGCTCGAGAGATCTACGGGTGGCAT
CCCTGTGACCCCTCCCCAGTGCCTCTCCTGGCCCTGGAAGTTGCCACTCCAGTGCCCACCAGCCTTGTCC
TAATAAAATTAAGTTGCATCATTTTGTCTGACTAGGTGTCCTTCTATAATATTATGGGGTGGAGGGGGGT
GGTATGGAGCAAGGGGCAAGTTGGGAAGACAACCTGTAGGGCCTGCGGGGTCTATTGGGAACCAAGCTGG
AGTGCAGTGGCACAATCTTGGCTCACTGCAATCTCCGCCTCCTGGGTTCAAGCGATTCTCCTGCCTCAGC
CTCCCGAGTTGTTGGGATTCCAGGCATGCATGACCAGGCTCAGCTAATTTTTGTTTTTTTGGTAGAGACG
GGGTTTCACCATATTGGCCAGGCTGGTCTCCAACTCCTAATCTCAGGTGATCTACCCACCTTGGCCTCCC
AAATTGCTGGGATTACAGGCGTGAACCACTGCTCCCTTCCCTGTCCTTCTGATTTTGTAGGTAACCACGT
GCGGACCGAGCGGCCGCAGGAACCCCTAGTGATGGAGTTGGCCACTCCCTCTCTGCGCGCTCGCTCGCTC
ACTGAGGCCGGGCGACCAAAGGTCGCCCGACGCCCGGGCTTTGCCCGGGCGGCCTCAGTGAGCGAGCGAG
CGCGCAGCTGCCTGCAGGGGCGCCTGATGCGGTATTTTCTCCTTACGCATCTGTGCGGTATTTCACACCG
CATA
[95 nt withheld, positions 3085-3179]
T
[46 nt withheld, positions 3181-3226]
C
[141 nt withheld, positions 3228-3368]
CCTTTGACGTTGGAGTCCACGTTCTTT
[37 nt withheld, positions 3396-3432]
ACTCTATCTCGGGCTATTCTTTTGATTTATAAGGGATTTTGCCGATTTCGGTCTATTGGTTAAAAAATGA
GCTGATTTAACAAAAATTTAACGCGAATTTTAACAAAATATTAACGTTTACAATTTTATGGTGCACTCTC
AGTACAATCTGCTCTGATGCCGCATAGTTAAGCCAGCCCCGACACCCGCCAACACCCGCTGACGCGCCCT
GACGGGCTTGTCTGCTCCCGGCATCCGCTTACAGACAAGCTGTGACCGTCTCCGGGAGCTGCATGTGTCA
GAGGTTTTCACCGTCATCACCGAAACGCGCGAGACGAAAGGGCCTCGTGATACGCCTATTTTTATAGGTT
AATGTCATGATAATAATGGTTTCTTAGACGTCAGGTGGCACTTTTCGGGGAAATGTGCGCGGAACCCCTA
TTTGTTTATTTTTCTAAATACATTCAAATATGTATCCGCTCATGAGACAATAACCCTGATAAATGCTTCA
ATAATATTGAAAAAGGAAGAGTATGAGTATTCAACATTTCCGTGTCGCCCTTATTCCCTTTTTTGCGGCA
TTTTGCCTTCCTGTTTTTGCTCACCCAGAAACGCTGGTGAAAGTAAAAGATGCTGAAGATCAGTTGGGTG
CACGAGTGGGTTACATCGAACTGGATCTCAACAGCGGTAAGATCCTTGAGAGTTTTCGCCCCGAAGAACG
TTTTCCAATGATGAGCACTTTTAAAGTTCTGCTATGTGGCGCGGTATTATCCCGTATTGACGCCGGGCAA
GAGCAACTCGGTCGCCGCATACACTATTCTCAGAATGACTTGGTTGAGTACTCACCAGTCACAGAAAAGC
ATCTTACGGATGGCATGACAGTAAGAGAATTATGCAGTGCTGCCATAACCATGAGTGATAACACTGCGGC
CAACTTACTTCTGACAACGATCGGAGGACCGAAGGAGCTAACCGCTTTTTTGCACAACATGGGGGATCAT
GTAACTCGCCTTGATCGTTGGGAACCGGAGCTGAATGAAGCCATACCAAACGACGAGCGTGACACCACGA
TGCCTGTAGCAATGGCAACAACGTTGCGCAAACTATTAACTGGCGAACTACTTACTCTAGCTTCCCGGCA
ACAATTAATAGACTGGATGGAGGCGGATAAAGTTGCAGGACCACTTCTGCGCTCGGCCCTTCCGGCTGGC
TGGTTTATTGCTGATAAATCTGGAGCCGGTGAGCGTGGGTCTCGCGGTATCATTGCAGCACTGGGGCCAG
ATGGTAAGCCCTCCCGTATCGTAGTTATCTACACGACGGGGAGTCAGGCAACTATGGATGAACGAAATAG
ACAGATCGCTGAGATAGGTGCCTCACTGATTAAGCATTGGTAACTGTCAGACCAAGTTTACTCATATATA
CTTTAGATTGATTTAAAACTTCATTTTTAATTTAAAAGGATCTAGGTGAAGATCCTTTTTGATAATCTCA
TGACCAAAATCCCTTAACGTGAGTTTTCGTTCCACTGAGCGTCAGACCCCGTAGAAAAGATCAAAGGATC
TTCTTGAGATCCTTTTTTTCTGCGCGTAATCTGCTGCTTGCAAACAAAAAAACCACCGCTACCAGCGGTG
GTTTGTTTGCCGGATCAAGAGCTACCAACTCTTTTTCCGAAGGTAACTGGCTTCAGCAGAGCGCAGATAC
CAAATACTGTTCTTCTAGTGTAGCCGTAGTTAGGCCACCACTTCAAGAACTCTGTAGCACCGCCTACATA
CCTCGCTCTGCTAATCCTGTTACCAGTGGCTGCTGCCAGTGGCGATAAGTCGTGTCTTACCGGGTTGGAC
TCAAGACGATAGTTACCGGATAAGGCGCAGCGGTCGGGCTGAACGGGGGGTTCGTGCACACAGCCCAGCT
TGGAGCGAACGACCTACACCGAACTGAGATACCTACAGCGTGAGCTATGAGAAAGCGCCACGCTTCCCGA
AGGGAGAAAGGCGGACAGGTATCCGGTAAGCGGCAGGGTCGGAACAGGAGAGCGCACGAGGGAGCTTCCA
GGGGGAAACGCCTGGTATCTTTATAGTCCTGTCGGGTTTCGCCACCTCTGACTTGAGCGTCGATTTTTGT
GATGCTCGTCAGGGGGGCGGAGCCTATGGAAAAACGCCAGCAACGCGGCCTTTTTACGGTTCCTGGCCTT
TTGCT
Features (pLannotate 1.2.2; 14 found; start..end, strand, type, name):
     30..57      +  repeat_region  AAV2 ITR (fragment): inverted terminal repeat of adeno-associated virus serotype 2 inverted
     86..113     +  repeat_region  AAV2 ITR (fragment): inverted terminal repeat of adeno-associated virus serotype 2 inverted
    699..1724    +  CDS            cre: RECR_BPP1 - Experimental evidence at protein level: Swiss-Prot protein existence level 1. Catalyzes site-specific recombination between two 34-base- pair LOXP sites. Its role is to maintain the phage genome as a monomeric unit-copy plasmid in the lysogenic state. From Escherichia phage P1 (Bacteriophage P1).
   1728..1752    +  misc_feature   MCS (fragment): pBluescript multiple cloning site
   1752..2340    +  misc_feature   WPRE: woodchuck hepatitis virus posttranscriptional regulatory element
   2372..2848    +  polyA_signal   hGH poly(A) signal: human growth hormone polyadenylation signal
   2888..3028    +  repeat_region  AAV2 ITR: inverted terminal repeat of adeno-associated virus serotype 2 inverted
   3033..3084    -  misc_feature   bom (fragment): basis of mobility region from pBR322
   3103..3558    +  rep_origin     f1 ori (sequence partly withheld): f1 bacteriophage origin of replication; arrow indicates direction of (+) strand synthesis
   3559..3608    -  misc_feature   bom (fragment): basis of mobility region from pBR322
   3710..3745    -  CDS            rop (fragment): Rop protein, which maintains plasmids at low copy number; rop
   3840..3944    +  promoter       AmpR promoter: bla
   3945..4805    +  CDS            AmpR: β-lactamase; bla; confers resistance to ampicillin, carbenicillin, and related antibiotics
   4976..5564    +  rep_origin     ori: high-copy-number ColE1/pMB1/pBR322/pUC origin of replication
