[The description below was written by a language model from this plasmid's Addgene catalogue record and pLannotate feature annotations shown in this document.]
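Description:
pAAV-pTH-iCre-WPREpA is an adeno-associated virus transfer plasmid for mammalian expression, designed to deliver a codon-optimized Cre recombinase (iCre) under a truncated promoter from the rat tyrosine hydroxylase (TH) gene. It is propagated in E. coli as a high-copy plasmid through a ColE1/pUC-type origin and selected with ampicillin via the β-lactamase gene and its native promoter. An f1 phage origin is also present in the backbone. The recombination-deficient growth strain listed is consistent with the need to keep the AAV2 inverted terminal repeats stable.

The expression cassette sits between AAV2 ITRs, which provide the signals for replication and packaging of the intervening DNA into AAV particles when rep, cap and helper functions are supplied in trans. The untagged iCre coding sequence is followed by a WPRE, which enhances transcript stability and expression, and by the human growth hormone polyadenylation signal. The TH promoter is not annotated in the feature table, but the unannotated stretch between the left ITR and the Cre reading frame is where it would be expected. Because TH marks catecholaminergic cells, the short promoter is intended to restrict Cre expression to such neurons, for example dopaminergic neurons. This allows Cre-dependent (floxed or inverted) transgenes to be activated without a Cre driver line.

Two discrepancies are worth noting. The sequenced record is 5,607 nt, whereas the catalogue lists a total size of 6,366 bp. In addition, the left ITR is detected only as two short fragments while the right ITR is annotated in full. This may reflect sequencing difficulty through the ITR hairpin or a partial deletion, and the record does not resolve which.
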