Addgene plasmid #213130: pAAV-pTH-iCre-WPREpA
Purpose: Truncated rat TH promoter expressing iCre
Depositing lab: Ulrik Gether. Depositing organization: University of Copenhagen. Publication: Nanoscopic dopamine transporter distribution and conformation are inversely regulated by excitatory drive and D2 autoreceptor activity. Lycas MD, Ejdrup AL, Sorensen AT, Haahr NO, Jorgensen SH, Guthrie DA, Stoier JF, Werner C, Newman AH, Sauer M, Herborg F, Gether U. Cell Rep. 2022 Sep 27;40(13):111431. doi: 10.1016/j.celrep.2022.111431. PubMed 36170827.
Backbone
  Vector backbone: pAAV
  Backbone manufacturer: Own plasmid
  Backbone size w/o insert (bp): 4590
  Total vector size (bp): 6366
  Vector type: Mammalian Expression, Mouse Targeting, AAV
Growth in bacteria
  Bacterial resistance: Ampicillin, 100 μg/mL
  Growth temperature: 37°C
  Growth strain: NEB Stable
  Copy number: High Copy
Gene/Insert
  Gene/Insert name: iCre (alt name: Codon-optimized Cre)
  Insert size (bp): 1056
  Promoter: Truncated TH promoter from rat (Rattus norvegicus tyrosine hydroxylase promoter region)
  Tag / fusion protein: None
  Cloning method: Restriction Enzyme; 5′ cloning site MluI (not destroyed); 3′ cloning site BamHI (not destroyed)
  Sequencing primers: 5′ NA; 3′ TCCCTCACATCCTCAGGTTC
Terms and licenses: Academic/Nonprofit Terms; Industry Terms: Not Available to Industry
Depositor comments: The promoter is further characterized in Støier et al., Amphetamine-induced reverse transport of dopamine does not require cytosolic Ca2+. J Biol Chem. 2023 Aug;299(8):105063. doi: 10.1016/j.jbc.2023.105063.
How to cite: pAAV-pTH-iCre-WPREpA was a gift from Ulrik Gether (Addgene plasmid # 213130 ; http://n2t.net/addgene:213130 ; RRID:Addgene_213130)
